>Addgene plasmid #171509 | pX330A-Prdm14-L3-#1 | addgene full sequence | sequence record 337883 | Addgene NGS Result
GGGGCGCGCGCCRGGGGGGGSGGGGSGGGGSGRGGGGSGGGGSGGGGCGAGGCGGAGAGGTGCGGCGGCA
GCCAATCAGAGCGGCGCGCTCCGAAAGTTTCCTTTTATGGCGAGGCGGCGGCGGCGGCGGCCCTATAAAA
AGCGAAGCGCGCGGCGGGCGGGAGTCGCTGCGCGCTGCCTTCGCCCCGTGCCCCGCTCCGCCGCCGCCTC
GCGCCGCCCGCCCCGGCTCTGACTGACCGCGTTACTCCCACAGGTGAGCGGGCGGGACGGCCCTTCTCCT
CCGGGCTGTAATTAGCTGAGCAAGAGGTAAGGGTTTAAGGGATGGTTGGTTGGTGGGGTATTAATGTTTA
ATTACCTGGAGCACCTGCCTGAAATCACTTTTTTTCAGGTTGGACCGGTGCCACCATGGACTATAAGGAC
CACGACGGAGACTACAAGGATCATGATATTGATTACAAAGACGATGACGATAAGATGGCCCCAAAGAAGA
AGCGGAAGGTCGGTATCCACGGAGTCCCAGCAGCCGACAAGAAGTACAGCATCGGCCTGGACATCGGCAC
CAACTCTGTGGGCTGGGCCGTGATCACCGACGAGTACAAGGTGCCCAGCAAGAAATTCAAGGTGCTGGGC
AACACCGACCGGCACAGCATCAAGAAGAACCTGATCGGAGCCCTGCTGTTCGACAGCGGCGAAACAGCCG
AGGCCACCCGGCTGAAGAGAACCGCCAGAAGAAGATACACCAGACGGAAGAACCGGATCTGCTATCTGCA
AGAGATCTTCAGCAACGAGATGGCCAAGGTGGACGACAGCTTCTTCCACAGACTGGAAGAGTCCTTCCTG
GTGGAAGAGGATAAGAAGCACGAGCGGCACCCCATCTTCGGCAACATCGTGGACGAGGTGGCCTACCACG
AGAAGTACCCCACCATCTACCACCTGAGAAAGAAACTGGTGGACAGCACCGACAAGGCCGACCTGCGGCT
GATCTATCTGGCCCTGGCCCACATGATCAAGTTCCGGGGCCACTTCCTGATCGAGGGCGACCTGAACCCC
GACAACAGCGACGTGGACAAGCTGTTCATCCAGCTGGTGCAGACCTACAACCAGCTGTTCGAGGAAAACC
CCATCAACGCCAGCGGCGTGGACGCCAAGGCCATCCTGTCTGCCAGACTGAGCAAGAGCAGACGGCTGGA
AAATCTGATCGCCCAGCTGCCCGGCGAGAAGAAGAATGGCCTGTTCGGAAACCTGATTGCCCTGAGCCTG
GGCCTGACCCCCAACTTCAAGAGCAACTTCGACCTGGCCGAGGATGCCAAACTGCAGCTGAGCAAGGACA
CCTACGACGACGACCTGGACAACCTGCTGGCCCAGATCGGCGACCAGTACGCCGACCTGTTTCTGGCCGC
CAAGAACCTGTCCGACGCCATCCTGCTGAGCGACATCCTGAGAGTGAACACCGAGATCACCAAGGCCCCC
CTGAGCGCCTCTATGATCAAGAGATACGACGAGCACCACCAGGACCTGACCCTGCTGAAAGCTCTCGTGC
GGCAGCAGCTGCCTGAGAAGTACAAAGAGATTTTCTTCGACCAGAGCAAGAACGGCTACGCCGGCTACAT
TGACGGCGGAGCCAGCCAGGAAGAGTTCTACAAGTTCATCAAGCCCATCCTGGAAAAGATGGACGGCACC
GAGGAACTGCTCGTGAAGCTGAACAGAGAGGACCTGCTGCGGAAGCAGCGGACCTTCGACAACGGCAGCA
TCCCCCACCAGATCCACCTGGGAGAGCTGCACGCCATTCTGCGGCGGCAGGAAGATTTTTACCCATTCCT
GAAGGACAACCGGGAAAAGATCGAGAAGATCCTGACCTTCCGCATCCCCTACTACGTGGGCCCTCTGGCC
AGGGGAAACAGCAGATTCGCCTGGATGACCAGAAAGAGCGAGGAAACCATCACCCCCTGGAACTTCGAGG
AAGTGGTGGACAAGGGCGCTTCCGCCCAGAGCTTCATCGAGCGGATGACCAACTTCGATAAGAACCTGCC
CAACGAGAAGGTGCTGCCCAAGCACAGCCTGCTGTACGAGTACTTCACCGTGTATAACGAGCTGACCAAA
GTGAAATACGTGACCGAGGGAATGAGAAAGCCCGCCTTCCTGAGCGGCGAGCAGAAAAAGGCCATCGTGG
ACCTGCTGTTCAAGACCAACCGGAAAGTGACCGTGAAGCAGCTGAAAGAGGACTACTTCAAGAAAATCGA
GTGCTTCGACTCCGTGGAAATCTCCGGCGTGGAAGATCGGTTCAACGCCTCCCTGGGCACATACCACGAT
CTGCTGAAAATTATCAAGGACAAGGACTTCCTGGACAATGAGGAAAACGAGGACATTCTGGAAGATATCG
TGCTGACCCTGACACTGTTTGAGGACAGAGAGATGATCGAGGAACGGCTGAAAACCTATGCCCACCTGTT
CGACGACAAAGTGATGAAGCAGCTGAAGCGGCGGAGATACACCGGCTGGGGCAGGCTGAGCCGGAAGCTG
ATCAACGGCATCCGGGACAAGCAGTCCGGCAAGACAATCCTGGATTTCCTGAAGTCCGACGGCTTCGCCA
ACAGAAACTTCATGCAGCTGATCCACGACGACAGCCTGACCTTTAAAGAGGACATCCAGAAAGCCCAGGT
GTCCGGCCAGGGCGATAGCCTGCACGAGCACATTGCCAATCTGGCCGGCAGCCCCGCCATTAAGAAGGGC
ATCCTGCAGACAGTGAAGGTGGTGGACGAGCTCGTGAAAGTGATGGGCCGGCACAAGCCCGAGAACATCG
TGATCGAAATGGCCAGAGAGAACCAGACCACCCAGAAGGGACAGAAGAACAGCCGCGAGAGAATGAAGCG
GATCGAAGAGGGCATCAAAGAGCTGGGCAGCCAGATCCTGAAAGAACACCCCGTGGAAAACACCCAGCTG
CAGAACGAGAAGCTGTACCTGTACTACCTGCAGAATGGGCGGGATATGTACGTGGACCAGGAACTGGACA
TCAACCGGCTGTCCGACTACGATGTGGACCATATCGTGCCTCAGAGCTTTCTGAAGGACGACTCCATCGA
CAACAAGGTGCTGACCAGAAGCGACAAGAACCGGGGCAAGAGCGACAACGTGCCCTCCGAAGAGGTCGTG
AAGAAGATGAAGAACTACTGGCGGCAGCTGCTGAACGCCAAGCTGATTACCCAGAGAAAGTTCGACAATC
TGACCAAGGCCGAGAGAGGCGGCCTGAGCGAACTGGATAAGGCCGGCTTCATCAAGAGACAGCTGGTGGA
AACCCGGCAGATCACAAAGCACGTGGCACAGATCCTGGACTCCCGGATGAACACTAAGTACGACGAGAAT
GACAAGCTGATCCGGGAAGTGAAAGTGATCACCCTGAAGTCCAAGCTGGTGTCCGATTTCCGGAAGGATT
TCCAGTTTTACAAAGTGCGCGAGATCAACAACTACCACCACGCCCACGACGCCTACCTGAACGCCGTCGT
GGGAACCGCCCTGATCAAAAAGTACCCTAAGCTGGAAAGCGAGTTCGTGTACGGCGACTACAAGGTGTAC
GACGTGCGGAAGATGATCGCCAAGAGCGAGCAGGAAATCGGCAAGGCTACCGCCAAGTACTTCTTCTACA
GCAACATCATGAACTTTTTCAAGACCGAGATTACCCTGGCCAACGGCGAGATCCGGAAGCGGCCTCTGAT
CGAGACAAACGGCGAAACCGGGGAGATCGTGTGGGATAAGGGCCGGGATTTTGCCACCGTGCGGAAAGTG
CTGAGCATGCCCCAAGTGAATATCGTGAAAAAGACCGAGGTGCAGACAGGCGGCTTCAGCAAAGAGTCTA
TCCTGCCCAAGAGGAACAGCGATAAGCTGATCGCCAGAAAGAAGGACTGGGACCCTAAGAAGTACGGCGG
CTTCGACAGCCCCACCGTGGCCTATTCTGTGCTGGTGGTGGCCAAAGTGGAAAAGGGCAAGTCCAAGAAA
CTGAAGAGTGTGAAAGAGCTGCTGGGGATCACCATCATGGAAAGAAGCAGCTTCGAGAAGAATCCCATCG
ACTTTCTGGAAGCCAAGGGCTACAAAGAAGTGAAAAAGGACCTGATCATCAAGCTGCCTAAGTACTCCCT
GTTCGAGCTGGAAAACGGCCGGAAGAGAATGCTGGCCTCTGCCGGCGAACTGCAGAAGGGAAACGAACTG
GCCCTGCCCTCCAAATATGTGAACTTCCTGTACCTGGCCAGCCACTATGAGAAGCTGAAGGGCTCCCCCG
AGGATAATGAGCAGAAACAGCTGTTTGTGGAACAGCACAAGCACTACCTGGACGAGATCATCGAGCAGAT
CAGCGAGTTCTCCAAGAGAGTGATCCTGGCCGACGCTAATCTGGACAAAGTGCTGTCCGCCTACAACAAG
CACCGGGATAAGCCCATCAGAGAGCAGGCCGAGAATATCATCCACCTGTTTACCCTGACCAATCTGGGAG
CCCCTGCCGCCTTCAAGTACTTTGACACCACCATCGACCGGAAGAGGTACACCAGCACCAAAGAGGTGCT
GGACGCCACCCTGATCCACCAGAGCATCACCGGCCTGTACGAGACACGGATCGACCTGTCTCAGCTGGGA
GGCGACAAAAGGCCGGCGGCCACGAAAAAGGCCGGCCAGGCAAAAAAGAAAAAGTAAGAATTCCTAGAGC
TCGCTGATCAGCCTCGACTGTGCCTTCTAGTTGCCAGCCATCTGTTGTTTGCCCCTCCCCCGTGCCTTCC
TTGACCCTGGAAGGTGCCACTCCCACTGTCCTTTCCTAATAAAATGAGGAAATTGCATCGCATTGTCTGA
GTAGGTGTCATTCTATTCTGGGGGGTGGGGTGGGGCAGGACAGCAAGGGGGAGGATTGGGAAGAGAATAG
CAGGCATGCTGGGGAGCGGCCGCAGGAACCCCTAGTGATGGAGTTGGCCACTCCCTCTCTGCGCGCTCGC
TCGCTCACTGAGGCCGGGCGACCAAAGGTCGCCCGACGCCCGGGCTTTGCCCGGGCGGCCTCAGTGAGCG
AGCGAGCGCGCAGCTGCCTGCAGGAAAGAGCCCACAACCCCTCACTTGGTGGGCCAGTCCTCTGATAGAC
TGTGTCCCCTGGATACCCGTATTCTAGAGCTAGCGAATTCGAATTTAAATCGGATCCGCGGCCGCGAAGG
ATCTGCGATCGCTCCGGTGCCCGTCAGTGGGCAGAGCGCACATCGCCCACAGTCCCCGAGAAGTTGGGGG
GAGGGGTCGGCAATTGAACGGGTGCCTAGAGAAGGTGGCGCGGGGTAAACTGGGAAAGTGATGTCGTGTA
CTGGCTCCGCCTTTTTCCCGAGGGTGGGGGAGAACCGTATATAAGTGCAGTAGTCGCCGTGAACGTTCTT
TTTCGCAACGGGTTTGCCGCCAGAACACAGCTGAAGCTTCGAGGGGCTCGCATCTCTCCTTCACGCGCCC
GCCGCCCTACCTGAGGCCGCCATCCACGCCGGTTGAGTCGCGTTCTGCCGCCTCCCGCCTGTGGTGCCTC
CTGAACTGCGTCCGCCGTCTAGGTAAGTTTAAAGCTCAGGTCGAGACCGGGCCTTTGTCCGGCGCTCCCT
TGGAGCCTACCTAGACTCAGCCGGCTCTCCACGCTTTGCCTGACCCTGCTTGCTCAACTCTACGTCTTTG
TTTCGTTTTCTGTTCTGCGCCGTTACAGATCCAAGCTGTGACCGGCGCCTACGCTAGACGCCACCATGGA
GAGCGACGAGAGCGGCCTGCCCGCCATGGAGATCGAGTGCCGCATCACCGGCACCCTGAACGGCGTGGAG
TTCGAGCTGGTGGGCGGCGGAGAGGGCACCCCCAAGCAGGGCCGCATGACCAACAAGATGAAGAGCACCA
AAGGCGCCCTGACCTTCAGCCCCTACCTGCTGAGCCACGTGATGGGCTACGGCTTCTACCACTTCGGCAC
CTACCCCAGCGGCTACGAGAACCCCTTCCTGCACGCCATCAACAACGGCGGCTACACCAACACCCGCATC
GAGAAGTACGAGGACGGCGGCGTGCTGCACGTGAGCTTCAGCTACCGCTACGAGGCCGGCCGCGTGATCG
GCGACTTCAAGGTGGTGGGCACCGGCTTCCCCGAGGACAGCGTGATCTTCACCGACAAGATCATCCGCAG
CAACGCCACCGTGGAGCACCTGCACCCCATGGGCGATAACGTGCTGGTGGGCAGCTTCGCCCGCACCTTC
AGCCTGCGCGACGGCGGCTACTACAGCTTCGTGGTGGACAGCCACATGCACTTCAAGAGCGCCATCCACC
CCAGCATCCTGCAGAACGGGGGCCCCATGTTCGCCTTCCGCCGCGTGGAGGAGCTGCACAGCAACACCGA
GCTGGGCATCGTGGAGTACCAGCACGCCTTCAAGACCCCCATCGCCTTCGCCAGATCCCGCGCTCAGTCG
TCCAATTCTGCCGTGGACGGCACCGCCGGACCCGGCTCCACCGGATCTCGCGAGGGCAGAGGAAGTCTTC
TAACATGCGGTGACGTGGAGGAGAATCCCGGCCCTATGACCGAGTACAAGCCCACGGTGCGCCTCGCCAC
CCGCGACGACGTCCCCAGGGCCGTACGCACCCTCGCCGCCGCGTTCGCCGACTACCCCGCCACGCGCCAC
ACCGTCGATCCGGACCGCCACATCGAGCGGGTCACCGAGCTGCAAGAACTCTTCCTCACGCGCGTCGGGC
TCGACATCGGCAAGGTGTGGGTCGCGGACGACGGCGCCGCGGTGGCGGTCTGGACCACGCCGGAGAGCGT
CGAAGCGGGGGCGGTGTTCGCCGAGATCGGCCCGCGCATGGCCGAGTTGAGCGGTTCCCGGCTGGCCGCG
CAGCAACAGATGGAAGGCCTCCTGGCGCCGCACCGGCCCAAGGAGCCCGCGTGGTTCCTGGCCACCGTCG
GCGTCTCGCCCGACCACCAGGGCAAGGGTCTGGGCAGCGCCGTCGTGCTCCCCGGAGTGGAGGCGGCCGA
GCGCGCCGGGGTGCCCGCCTTCCTGGAGACCTCCGCGCCCCGCAACCTCCCCTTCTACGAGCGGCTCGGC
TTCACCGTCACCGCCGACGTCGAGGTGCCCGAAGGACCGCGCACCTGGTGCATGACCCGCAAGCCCGGTG
CCTGAAATCAACCTCTGGATTACAAAATTTGTGAAAGATTGACTGGTATTCTTAACTATGTTGCTCCTTT
TACGCTATGTGGATACGCTGCTTTAATGCCTTTGTATCATGCGTTAACTAAACTTGTTTATTGCAGCTTA
TAATGGTTACAAATAAAGCAATAGCATCACAAATTTCACAAATAAAGCATTTTTTTCACTGCATTCTAGT
TGTGGTTTGTCCAAACTCATCAATGTATCTTATCATGTCTGGAATTGACTCAAATGATGTCAATTAGTCT
ATCAGAAGCTCATCTGGTCTCCCTTCCGGGCCTGCAGGGGCGCCTGATGCGGTATTTTCTCCTTACGCAT
CTGTGCGGTATTTCACACCGCATA
[95 nt withheld, positions 7515-7609]
T
[46 nt withheld, positions 7611-7656]
C
[141 nt withheld, positions 7658-7798]
CCTTTGACGTTGGAGTCCACGTTCTTT
[37 nt withheld, positions 7826-7862]
ACTCTATCTCGGGCTATTCTTTTGATTTATAAGGGATTTTGCCGATTTCGGTCTATTGGTTAAAAAATGA
GCTGATTTAACAAAAATTTAACGCGAATTTTAACAAAATATTAACGTTTACAATTTTATGGTGCACTCTC
AGTACAATCTGCTCTGATGCCGCATAGTTAAGCCAGCCCCGACACCCGCCAACACCCGCTGACGCGCCCT
GACGGGCTTGTCTGCTCCCGGCATCCGCTTACAGACAAGCTGTGACCGTCTCCGGGAGCTGCATGTGTCA
GAGGTTTTCACCGTCATCACCGAAACGCGCGAGACGAAAGGGCCTCGTGATACGCCTATTTTTATAGGTT
AATGTCATGATAATAATGGTTTCTTAGACGTCAGGTGGCACTTTTCGGGGAAATGTGCGCGGAACCCCTA
TTTGTTTATTTTTCTAAATACATTCAAATATGTATCCGCTCATGAGACAATAACCCTGATAAATGCTTCA
ATAATATTGAAAAAGGAAGAGTATGAGTATTCAACATTTCCGTGTCGCCCTTATTCCCTTTTTTGCGGCA
TTTTGCCTTCCTGTTTTTGCTCACCCAGAAACGCTGGTGAAAGTAAAAGATGCTGAAGATCAGTTGGGTG
CACGAGTGGGTTACATCGAACTGGATCTCAACAGCGGTAAGATCCTTGAGAGTTTTCGCCCCGAAGAACG
TTTTCCAATGATGAGCACTTTTAAAGTTCTGCTATGTGGCGCGGTATTATCCCGTATTGACGCCGGGCAA
GAGCAACTCGGTCGCCGCATACACTATTCTCAGAATGACTTGGTTGAGTACTCACCAGTCACAGAAAAGC
ATCTTACGGATGGCATGACAGTAAGAGAATTATGCAGTGCTGCCATAACCATGAGTGATAACACTGCGGC
CAACTTACTTCTGACAACGATCGGAGGACCGAAGGAGCTAACCGCTTTTTTGCACAACATGGGGGATCAT
GTAACTCGCCTTGATCGTTGGGAACCGGAGCTGAATGAAGCCATACCAAACGACGAGCGTGACACCACGA
TGCCTGTAGCAATGGCAACAACGTTGCGCAAACTATTAACTGGCGAACTACTTACTCTAGCTTCCCGGCA
ACAATTAATAGACTGGATGGAGGCGGATAAAGTTGCAGGACCACTTCTGCGCTCGGCCCTTCCGGCTGGC
TGGTTTATTGCTGATAAATCTGGAGCCGGTGAGCGTGGAAGCCGCGGTATCATTGCAGCACTGGGGCCAG
ATGGTAAGCCCTCCCGTATCGTAGTTATCTACACGACGGGGAGTCAGGCAACTATGGATGAACGAAATAG
ACAGATCGCTGAGATAGGTGCCTCACTGATTAAGCATTGGTAACTGTCAGACCAAGTTTACTCATATATA
CTTTAGATTGATTTAAAACTTCATTTTTAATTTAAAAGGATCTAGGTGAAGATCCTTTTTGATAATCTCA
TGACCAAAATCCCTTAACGTGAGTTTTCGTTCCACTGAGCGTCAGACCCCGTAGAAAAGATCAAAGGATC
TTCTTGAGATCCTTTTTTTCTGCGCGTAATCTGCTGCTTGCAAACAAAAAAACCACCGCTACCAGCGGTG
GTTTGTTTGCCGGATCAAGAGCTACCAACTCTTTTTCCGAAGGTAACTGGCTTCAGCAGAGCGCAGATAC
CAAATACTGTTCTTCTAGTGTAGCCGTAGTTAGGCCACCACTTCAAGAACTCTGTAGCACCGCCTACATA
CCTCGCTCTGCTAATCCTGTTACCAGTGGCTGCTGCCAGTGGCGATAAGTCGTGTCTTACCGGGTTGGAC
TCAAGACGATAGTTACCGGATAAGGCGCAGCGGTCGGGCTGAACGGGGGGTTCGTGCACACAGCCCAGCT
TGGAGCGAACGACCTACACCGAACTGAGATACCTACAGCGTGAGCTATGAGAAAGCGCCACGCTTCCCGA
AGGGAGAAAGGCGGACAGGTATCCGGTAAGCGGCAGGGTCGGAACAGGAGAGCGCACGAGGGAGCTTCCA
GGGGGAAACGCCTGGTATCTTTATAGTCCTGTCGGGTTTCGCCACCTCTGACTTGAGCGTCGATTTTTGT
GATGCTCGTCAGGGGGGCGGAGCCTATGGAAAAACGCCAGCAACGCGGCCTTTTTACGGTTCCTGGCCTT
TTGCTGGCCTTTTGCTCACATGTGAGGGCCTATTTCCCATGATTCCTTCATATTTGCATATACGATACAA
GGCTGTTAGAGAGATAATTGGAATTAATTTGACTGTAAACACAAAGATATTAGTACAAAATACGTGACGT
AGAAAGTAATAATTTCTTGGGTAGTTTGCAGTTTTAAAATTATGTTTTAAAATGGACTATCATATGCTTA
CCGTAACTTGAAAGTATTTCGATTTCTTGGCTTTATATATCTTGTGGAAAGGACGAAACACCGTGGCCTG
TTTCTCTCCGAGCGTTTTAGAGCTAGAAATAGCAAGTTAAAATAAGGCTAGTCCGTTATCAACTTGAAAA
AGTGGCACCGAGTCGGTGCTTTTTTGTTTTAGAGCTAGAAATAGCAAGTTAAAATAAGGCTAGTCCGTTT
TTAGCGCGTGCGCCAATTCTGCAGACAAATGGCTCTAGAGGTACCCGTTACATAACTTACGGTAAATGGC
CCGCCTGGCTGACCGCCCAACGACCCCCGCCCATTGACGTCAATAGTAACGCCAATAGGGACTTTCCATT
GACGTCAATGGGTGGAGTATTTACGGTAAACTGCCCACTTGGCAGTACATCAAGTGTATCATATGCCAAG
TACGCCCCCTATTGACGTCAATGACGGTAAATGGCCCGCCTGGCATTGTGCCCAGTACATGACCTTATGG
GACTTTCCTACTTGGCAGTACATCTACGTATTAGTCATCGCTATTACCATGGTCGAGGTGAGCCCCACGT
TCTGCTTCACTCTCCCCATCTCCCCCCCCTCCCCACCCCCAATTTTGTATTTATTTATTTTTTAATTATT
TTGTGCAGCGATGGGGGCGGGGGGGGGGGG
Features (pLannotate 1.2.2; 24 found; start..end, strand, type, name):
    161..388     +  intron         hybrid intron: hybrid between chicken β-actin (CBA) and minute virus of mice (MMV) introns (Gray et al., 2011)
    526..2127    +  CDS            Cas9(N): N-terminal portion of Streptococcus pyogenes Cas9 (Zetsche et al., 2015)
   2128..4626    +  CDS            Cas9(C): C-terminal portion of Streptococcus pyogenes Cas9 (Zetsche et al., 2015)
   4627..4674    +  CDS            nucleoplasmin NLS: bipartite nuclear localization signal from nucleoplasmin
   4708..4819    +  polyA_signal   bGH poly(A) signal: bovine growth hormone polyadenylation signal
   4924..5064    +  repeat_region  AAV2 ITR: inverted terminal repeat of adeno-associated virus serotype 2 inverted
   5209..5420    +  promoter       EF-1α core promoter: core promoter for human elongation factor EF-1α
   5433..5701    +  LTR            5' LTR (truncated): truncated 5' long terminal repeat (LTR) from human T-cell leukemia virus (HTLV) type 1
   5758..6422    +  CDS            CopGFP (fragment): green fluorescent protein 2 from Pontellina plumata, also known as ppluGFP2 (Shagin et al., 2004)
   6546..7145    +  CDS            PuroR: puromycin N-acetyltransferase; pac from Streptomyces alboniger; confers resistance to puromycin
   7146..7252    +  misc_feature   WPRE (fragment): woodchuck hepatitis virus posttranscriptional regulatory element
   7261..7382    +  polyA_signal   SV40 poly(A) signal: SV40 polyadenylation signal
   7463..7514    -  misc_feature   bom (fragment): basis of mobility region from pBR322
   7533..7988    +  rep_origin     f1 ori (sequence partly withheld): f1 bacteriophage origin of replication; arrow indicates direction of (+) strand synthesis
   7989..8038    -  misc_feature   bom (fragment): basis of mobility region from pBR322
   8140..8175    -  CDS            rop (fragment): Rop protein, which maintains plasmids at low copy number; rop
   8270..8374    +  promoter       AmpR promoter: bla
   8375..9235    +  CDS            AmpR: β-lactamase; bla; confers resistance to ampicillin, carbenicillin, and related antibiotics
   9406..9994    +  rep_origin     ori: high-copy-number ColE1/pMB1/pBR322/pUC origin of replication
  10056..10296   +  promoter       U6 promoter: RNA polymerase III promoter for human U6 snRNA
  10326..10401   +  misc_RNA       gRNA scaffold: guide RNA scaffold for the Streptococcus pyogenes CRISPR/Cas9 system
  10408..10451   +  misc_RNA       gRNA scaffold (fragment): guide RNA scaffold for the Streptococcus pyogenes CRISPR/Cas9 system
  10498..10783   +  enhancer       CMV enhancer: human cytomegalovirus immediate early enhancer; contains an 18-bp deletion relative to the standard CMV enhancer
  10785..160     +  promoter       chicken β-actin promoter (across the origin): No description available
