[The description below was written by a language model from this plasmid's Addgene catalogue record and pLannotate feature annotations shown in this document.]
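Description:
pX330A-Prdm14-L3-#1 is an all-in-one CRISPR/Cas9 plasmid for mammalian cells, built on the pX330A backbone and carrying a single guide RNA directed against the mouse Prdm14 locus. It is maintained in E. coli as a high-copy plasmid through a ColE1/pUC-type origin with ampicillin selection (AmpR under its own bla promoter). An f1 phage origin is also present, along with short remnants of the pBR322 bom and rop regions.

The annotated sequence shows three expression units. A human U6 RNA polymerase III promoter drives the Prdm14-targeting spacer fused to the Streptococcus pyogenes gRNA scaffold; a second, partial scaffold fragment lies just downstream. A hybrid promoter made of the CMV enhancer, the chicken β-actin promoter and a hybrid CBA/MVM intron drives S. pyogenes Cas9, which is annotated as contiguous N- and C-terminal portions that together span the full coding sequence. Cas9 ends in a nucleoplasmin nuclear localization signal and is terminated by the bGH polyadenylation signal, which is followed by a single AAV2 ITR. The third cassette uses an EF-1α core promoter combined with a truncated HTLV-1 LTR segment to express CopGFP (annotated as a fragment) and puromycin N-acetyltransferase, followed by a WPRE fragment and the SV40 poly(A) signal. The table does not annotate the element linking the two coding sequences. This cassette should allow transfected cells to be identified by fluorescence or enriched with puromycin.

The stated purpose is deletion of a genomic region within Prdm14. The record gives only this one guide and does not describe any partner guides needed to define the deletion boundaries, nor does it state the cloning sites used.
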