Addgene plasmid #171509: pX330A-Prdm14-L3-#1
Purpose: deletion of a genomic locus in Prdm14 gene
Depositing lab: Hans Schöler. Depositing organization: Max Planck Institute for Molecular Biomedicine. Publication: Residual pluripotency is required for inductive germ cell segregation. Aramaki S, Kagiwada S, Wu G, Obridge D, Adachi K, Kutejova E, Lickert H, Hubner K, Scholer HR. EMBO Rep. 2021 Aug 4;22(8):e52553. doi: 10.15252/embr.202152553. Epub 2021 Jun 22. PubMed 34156139.
Backbone
  Vector backbone: px330A
  Vector type: Mammalian Expression, CRISPR
Growth in bacteria
  Bacterial resistance: Ampicillin, 100 μg/mL
  Growth temperature: 37°C
  Growth strain: DH5alpha
  Copy number: High Copy
Gene/Insert
  Gene/Insert name: Prdm14
  gRNA/shRNA sequence: TGGCCTGTTTCTCTCCGAGC
  Species: M. musculus (mouse)
  Entrez Gene: Prdm14
  Cloning method: Restriction Enzyme; 5′ cloning site unknown (unknown if destroyed); 3′ cloning site unknown (unknown if destroyed)
  Sequencing primers: 5′ unknown
Terms and licenses: Academic/Nonprofit Terms; Industry Terms: Not Available to Industry
How to cite: pX330A-Prdm14-L3-#1 was a gift from Hans Schöler (Addgene plasmid # 171509 ; http://n2t.net/addgene:171509 ; RRID:Addgene_171509)
